>Addgene plasmid #141930 | TFORF2119 | addgene full sequence | sequence record 397208 | Addgene NGS Result
TTAATGTAGTCTTATGCAATACTCTTGTAGTCTTGCAACATGGTAACGATGAGTTAGCAACATGCCTTAC
AAGGAGAGAAAAAGCACCGTGCATGCCGATTGGTGGAAGTAAGGTGGTACGATCGTGCCTTATTAGGAAG
GCAACAGACGGGTCTGACATGGATTGGACGAACCACTGAATTGCCGCATTGCAGAGATATTGTATTTAAG
TGCCTAGCTCGATACATAAACGGGTCTCTCTGGTTAGACCAGATCTGAGCCTGGGAGCTCTCTGGCTAAC
TAGGGAACCCACTGCTTAAGCCTCAATAAAGCTTGCCTTGAGTGCTTCAAGTAGTGTGTGCCCGTCTGTT
GTGTGACTCTGGTAACTAGAGATCCCTCAGACCCTTTTAGTCAGTGTGGAAAATCTCTAGCAGTGGCGCC
CGAACAGGGACTTGAAAGCGAAAGGGAAACCAGAGGAGCTCTCTCGACGCAGGACTCGGCTTGCTGAAGC
GCGCACGGCAAGAGGCGAGGGGCGGCGACTGGTGAGTACGCCAAAAATTTTGACTAGCGGAGGCTAGAAG
GAGAGAGATGGGTGCGAGAGCGTCAGTATTAAGCGGGGGAGAATTAGATCGCGATGGGAAAAAATTCGGT
TAAGGCCAGGGGGAAAGAAAAAATATAAATTAAAACATATAGTATGGGCAAGCAGGGAGCTAGAACGATT
CGCAGTTAATCCTGGCCTGTTAGAAACATCAGAAGGCTGTAGACAAATACTGGGACAGCTACAACCATCC
CTTCAGACAGGATCAGAAGAACTTAGATCATTATATAATACAGTAGCAACCCTCTATTGTGTGCATCAAA
GGATAGAGATAAAAGACACCAAGGAAGCTTTAGACAAGATAGAGGAAGAGCAAAACAAAAGTAAGACCAC
CGCACAGCAAGCGGCCGCTGATCTTCAGACCTGGAGGAGGAGATATGAGGGACAATTGGAGAAGTGAATT
ATATAAATATAAAGTAGTAAAAATTGAACCATTAGGAGTAGCACCCACCAAGGCAAAGAGAAGAGTGGTG
CAGAGAGAAAAAAGAGCAGTGGGAATAGGAGCTTTGTTCCTTGGGTTCTTGGGAGCAGCAGGAAGCACTA
TGGGCGCAGCGTCAATGACGCTGACGGTACAGGCCAGACAATTATTGTCTGGTATAGTGCAGCAGCAGAA
CAATTTGCTGAGGGCTATTGAGGCGCAACAGCATCTGTTGCAACTCACAGTCTGGGGCATCAAGCAGCTC
CAGGCAAGAATCCTGGCTGTGGAAAGATACCTAAAGGATCAACAGCTCCTGGGGATTTGGGGTTGCTCTG
GAAAACTCATTTGCACCACTGCTGTGCCTTGGAATGCTAGTTGGAGTAATAAATCTCTGGAACAGATTTG
GAATCACACGACCTGGATGGAGTGGGACAGAGAAATTAACAATTACACAAGCTTAATACACTCCTTAATT
GAAGAATCGCAAAACCAGCAAGAAAAGAATGAACAAGAATTATTGGAATTAGATAAATGGGCAAGTTTGT
GGAATTGGTTTAACATAACAAATTGGCTGTGGTATATAAAATTATTCATAATGATAGTAGGAGGCTTGGT
AGGTTTAAGAATAGTTTTTGCTGTACTTTCTATAGTGAATAGAGTTAGGCAGGGATATTCACCATTATCG
TTTCAGACCCACCTCCCAACCCCGAGGGGACCCATGCATTGCATCTCAATTAGTCAGCAACCAGGTGTGG
AAAGTCCCCAGGCTCCCCAGCAGGCAGAAGTATGCAAAGCATGCGTCTCAATTAGTCAGCAACCATAGTC
CCGCCCCTAACTCCGCCCATCCCGCCCCTAACTCCGCCCAGTTCCGCCCATTCTCCGCCCCATGGCTGAC
TAATTTTTTTTATTTATGCAGAGGCCGAGGCCGCCTCGGCCTCTGAGCTATTCCAGAAGTAGTGAGGAGG
CTTTTTTGGAGGCCTAGGCTTTTGCAAAAAGCTTTCTAGAGGTACCACCGGAGCTTACCATGACCGAGTA
CAAGCCCACGGTGCGCCTCGCCACCCGCGACGACGTCCCCAGGGCCGTACGCACCCTCGCCGCCGCGTTC
GCCGACTACCCCGCCACGCGCCACACCGTCGATCCGGACCGCCACATCGAGCGGGTCACCGAGCTGCAAG
AACTCTTCCTCACGCGCGTCGGGCTCGACATCGGCAAGGTGTGGGTCGCGGACGACGGCGCCGCCGTGGC
GGTCTGGACCACGCCGGAGAGCGTCGAAGCGGGGGCGGTGTTCGCCGAGATCGGCCCGCGCATGGCCGAG
TTGAGCGGTTCCCGGCTGGCCGCGCAGCAACAGATGGAAGGCCTCCTGGCGCCGCACCGGCCCAAGGAGC
CCGCGTGGTTCCTGGCCACCGTCGGCGTCTCGCCCGACCACCAGGGCAAGGGTCTGGGCAGCGCCGTCGT
GCTCCCCGGAGTGGAGGCGGCCGAGCGCGCCGGGGTGCCCGCCTTCCTGGAGACCTCCGCGCCCCGCAAC
CTCCCCTTCTACGAGCGGCTCGGCTTCACCGTCACCGCCGACGTCGAGGTGCCCGAAGGACCGCGCACCT
GGTGCATGACCCGCAAGCCCGGTGCCAGTTAACGAATTCTAGATCTTGAGACAAATGGCAGTATTCATCC
ACAATTTTAAAAGAAAAGGGGGGATTGGGGGGTACAGTGCAGGGGAAAGAATAGTAGACATAATAGCAAC
AGACATACAAACTAAAGAATTACAAAAACAAATTACAAAAATTCAAAATTTTCGGGTTTATTACAGGGAC
AGCAGAGATCCACTTTGGCGCCGGCTCGAGGCCTGCAGGTGCAAAGATGGATAAAGTTTTAAACAGAGAG
GAATCTTTGCAGCTAATGGACCTTCTAGGTCTTGAAAGGAGTGGGAATTGGCTCCGGTGCCCGTCAGTGG
GCAGAGCGCACATCGCCCACAGTCCCCGAGAAGTTGGGGGGAGGGGTCGGCAATTGAACCGGTGCCTAGA
GAAGGTGGCGCGGGGTAAACTGGGAAAGTGATGTCGTGTACTGGCTCCGCCTTTTTCCCGAGGGTGGGGG
AGAACCGTATATAAGTGCAGTAGTCGCCGTGAACGTTCTTTTTCGCAACGGGTTTGCCGCCAGAACACAG
GTAAGTGCCGTGTGTGGTTCCCGCGGGCCTGGCCTCTTTACGGGTTATGGCCCTTGCGTGCCTTGAATTA
CTTCCACCTGGCTGCAGTACGTGATTCTTGATCCCGAGCTTCGGGTTGGAAGTGGGTGGGAGAGTTCGAG
GCCTTGCGCTTAAGGAGCCCCTTCGCCTCGTGCTTGAGTTGAGGCCTGGCCTGGGCGCTGGGGCCGCCGC
GTGCGAATCTGGTGGCACCTTCGCGCCTGTCTCGCTGCTTTCGATAAGTCTCTAGCCATTTAAAATTTTT
GATGACCTGCTGCGACGCTTTTTTTCTGGCAAGATAGTCTTGTAAATGCGGGCCAAGATCTGCACACTGG
TATTTCGGTTTTTGGGGCCGCGGGCGGCGACGGGGCCCGTGCGTCCCAGCGCACATGTTCGGCGAGGCGG
GGCCTGCGAGCGCGGCCACCGAGAATCGGACGGGGGTAGTCTCAAGCTGGCCGGCCTGCTCTGGTGCCTG
GCCTCGCGCCGCCGTGTATCGCCCCGCCCTGGGCGGCAAGGCTGGCCCGGTCGGCACCAGTTGCGTGAGC
GGAAAGATGGCCGCTTCCCGGCCCTGCTGCAGGGAGCTCAAAATGGAGGACGCGGCGCTCGGGAGAGCGG
GCGGGTGAGTCACCCACACAAAGGAAAAGGGCCTTTCCGTCCTCAGCCGTCGCTTCATGTGACTCCACGG
AGTACCGGGCGCCGTCCAGGCACCTCGATTAGTTCTCGAGCTTTTGGAGTACGTCGTCTTTAGGTTGGGG
GGAGGGGTTTTATGCGATGGAGTTTCCCCACACTGAGTGGGTGGAGACTGAAGTTAGGCCAGCTTGGCAC
TTGATGTAATTCTCCTTGGAATTTGCCCTTTTTGAGTTTGGATCTTGGTTCATTCTCAAGCCTCAGACAG
TGGTTCAAAGTTTTTTTCTTCCATTTCAGGTGTCGTGAGGCTAGCACCGCCACCATGCTCATTTTCCTGG
GCTGTTACAGAAGAAGACTGGAAGAGCGCGCAGGGACCATGTCGGCGGAGACCGCGAGCGGCCCCACAGA
GGACCAGGTGGAAATCCTGGAGTACAACTTCAACAAGGTCGACAAGCACCCGGATTCCACCACGCTGTGC
CTCATCGCGGCCGAGGCAGGCCTTTCCGAGGAGGAGACCCAGGGTAGTGATTTGATCTCCAGGAGCAAAA
TATGGCACCCAGAAAGTAGCCCCCAAAGAGAAGGCTACCCCCATGATAGTCTGCCGTGCTTGGCTTTCGA
TTACTTTTCTCTACTGCCGCCCCAGTGTAAAGAAATGGTTTAGTAATGAACTAGTCCGTAACTTGAAAGT
ATTTCGATTTCTTGGCTTTATATATCTTGTGGAAAGGACGAGCCTTGCTTCTAGTATTACAGACGACGCG
TTAAGTCGACAATCAACCTCTGGATTACAAAATTTGTGAAAGATTGACTGGTATTCTTAACTATGTTGCT
CCTTTTACGCTATGTGGATACGCTGCTTTAATGCCTTTGTATCATGCTATTGCTTCCCGTATGGCTTTCA
TTTTCTCCTCCTTGTATAAATCCTGGTTGCTGTCTCTTTATGAGGAGTTGTGGCCCGTTGTCAGGCAACG
TGGCGTGGTGTGCACTGTGTTTGCTGACGCAACCCCCACTGGTTGGGGCATTGCCACCACCTGTCAGCTC
CTTTCCGGGACTTTCGCTTTCCCCCTCCCTATTGCCACGGCGGAACTCATCGCCGCCTGCCTTGCCCGCT
GCTGGACAGGGGCTCGGCTGTTGGGCACTGACAATTCCGTGGTGTTGTCGGGGAAATCATCGTCCTTTCC
TTGGCTGCTCGCCTGTGTTGCCACCTGGATTCTGCGCGGGACGTCCTTCTGCTACGTCCCTTCGGCCCTC
AATCCAGCGGACCTTCCTTCCCGCGGCCTGCTGCCGGCTCTGCGGCCTCTTCCGCGTCTTCGCCTTCGCC
CTCAGACGAGTCGGATCTCCCTTTGGGCCGCCTCCCCGCGTCGACTTTAAGACCAATGACTTACAAGGCA
GCTGTAGATCTTAGCCACTTTTTAAAAGAAAAGGGGGGACTGGAAGGGCTAATTCACTCCCAACGAAGAC
AAGATCTGCTTTTTGCTTGTACTGGGTCTCTCTGGTTAGACCAGATCTGAGCCTGGGAGCTCTCTGGCTA
ACTAGGGAACCCACTGCTTAAGCCTCAATAAAGCTTGCCTTGAGTGCTTCAAGTAGTGTGTGCCCGTCTG
TTGTGTGACTCTGGTAACTAGAGATCCCTCAGACCCTTTTAGTCAGTGTGGAAAATCTCTAGCAGTACGT
ATAGTAGTTCATGTCATCTTATTATTCAGTATTTATAACTTGCAAAGAAATGAATATCAGAGAGTGAGAG
GAACTTGTTTATTGCAGCTTATAATGGTTACAAATAAAGCAATAGCATCACAAATTTCACAAATAAAGCA
TTTTTTTCACTGCATTCTAGTTGTGGTTTGTCCAAACTCATCAATGTATCTTATCATGTCTGGCTCTAGC
TATCCCGCCCCTAACTCCGCCCATCCCGCCCCTAACTCCGCCCAGTTCCGCCCATTCTCCGCCCCATGGC
TGACTAATTTTTTTTATTTATGCAGAGGCCGAGGCCGCCTCGGCCTCTGAGCTATTCCAGAAGTAGTGAG
GAGGCTTTTTTGGAGGCCTAGGGACGTACCCAATTCGCCCTATAGTGAGTCGTATTACGCGCGCTCACTG
GCCGTCGTTTTACAACGTCGTGACTGGGAAAACCCTGGCGTTACCCAACTTAATCGCCTTGCAGCACATC
CCCCTTTCGCCAGCTGGCGTAATAGCGAAGAGGCCCGCACCGATCGCCCTTCCCAACAGTTGCGCAGCCT
GAATGGCGAATGGG
[124 nt withheld, positions 6035-6158]
C
[91 nt withheld, positions 6160-6250]
A
[49 nt withheld, positions 6252-6300]
CCTTTGACGTTGGAGTCCACGTTCTTT
[37 nt withheld, positions 6328-6364]
ACCCTATCTCGGTCTATTCTTTTGATTTATAAGGGATTTTGCCGATTTCGGCCTATTGGTTAAAAAATGA
GCTGATTTAACAAAAATTTAACGCGAATTTTAACAAAATATTAACGCTTACAATTTAGGTGGCACTTTTC
GGGGAAATGTGCGCGGAACCCCTATTTGTTTATTTTTCTAAATACATTCAAATATGTATCCGCTCATGAG
ACAATAACCCTGATAAATGCTTCAATAATATTGAAAAAGGAAGAGTATGAGTATTCAACATTTCCGTGTC
GCCCTTATTCCCTTTTTTGCGGCATTTTGCCTTCCTGTTTTTGCTCACCCAGAAACGCTGGTGAAAGTAA
AAGATGCTGAAGATCAGTTGGGTGCACGAGTGGGTTACATCGAACTGGATCTCAACAGCGGTAAGATCCT
TGAGAGTTTTCGCCCCGAAGAACGTTTTCCAATGATGAGCACTTTTAAAGTTCTGCTATGTGGCGCGGTA
TTATCCCGTATTGACGCCGGGCAAGAGCAACTCGGTCGCCGCATACACTATTCTCAGAATGACTTGGTTG
AGTACTCACCAGTCACAGAAAAGCATCTTACGGATGGCATGACAGTAAGAGAATTATGCAGTGCTGCCAT
AACCATGAGTGATAACACTGCGGCCAACTTACTTCTGACAACGATCGGAGGACCGAAGGAGCTAACCGCT
TTTTTGCACAACATGGGGGATCATGTAACTCGCCTTGATCGTTGGGAACCGGAGCTGAATGAAGCCATAC
CAAACGACGAGCGTGACACCACGATGCCTGTAGCAATGGCAACAACGTTGCGCAAACTATTAACTGGCGA
ACTACTTACTCTAGCTTCCCGGCAACAATTAATAGACTGGATGGAGGCGGATAAAGTTGCAGGACCACTT
CTGCGCTCGGCCCTTCCGGCTGGCTGGTTTATTGCTGATAAATCTGGAGCCGGTGAGCGTGGGTCTCGCG
GTATCATTGCAGCACTGGGGCCAGATGGTAAGCCCTCCCGTATCGTAGTTATCTACACGACGGGGAGTCA
GGCAACTATGGATGAACGAAATAGACAGATCGCTGAGATAGGTGCCTCACTGATTAAGCATTGGTAACTG
TCAGACCAAGTTTACTCATATATACTTTAGATTGATTTAAAACTTCATTTTTAATTTAAAAGGATCTAGG
TGAAGATCCTTTTTGATAATCTCATGACCAAAATCCCTTAACGTGAGTTTTCGTTCCACTGAGCGTCAGA
CCCCGTAGAAAAGATCAAAGGATCTTCTTGAGATCCTTTTTTTCTGCGCGTAATCTGCTGCTTGCAAACA
AAAAAACCACCGCTACCAGCGGTGGTTTGTTTGCCGGATCAAGAGCTACCAACTCTTTTTCCGAAGGTAA
CTGGCTTCAGCAGAGCGCAGATACCAAATACTGTTCTTCTAGTGTAGCCGTAGTTAGGCCACCACTTCAA
GAACTCTGTAGCACCGCCTACATACCTCGCTCTGCTAATCCTGTTACCAGTGGCTGCTGCCAGTGGCGAT
AAGTCGTGTCTTACCGGGTTGGACTCAAGACGATAGTTACCGGATAAGGCGCAGCGGTCGGGCTGAACGG
GGGGTTCGTGCACACAGCCCAGCTTGGAGCGAACGACCTACACCGAACTGAGATACCTACAGCGTGAGCT
ATGAGAAAGCGCCACGCTTCCCGAAGGGAGAAAGGCGGACAGGTATCCGGTAAGCGGCAGGGTCGGAACA
GGAGAGCGCACGAGGGAGCTTCCAGGGGGAAACGCCTGGTATCTTTATAGTCCTGTCGGGTTTCGCCACC
TCTGACTTGAGCGTCGATTTTTGTGATGCTCGTCAGGGGGGCGGAGCCTATGGAAAAACGCCAGCAACGC
GGCCTTTTTACGGTTCCTGGCCTTTTGCTGGCCTTTTGCTCACATGTTCTTTCCTGCGTTATCCCCTGAT
TCTGTGGATAACCGTATTACCGCCTTTGAGTGAGCTGATACCGCTCGCCGCAGCCGAACGACCGAGCGCA
GCGAGTCAGTGAGCGAGGAAGCGGAAGAGCGCCCAATACGCAAACCGCCTCTCCCCGCGCGTTGGCCGAT
TCATTAATGCAGCTGGCACGACAGGTTTCCCGACTGGAAAGCGGGCAGTGAGCGCAACGCAATTAATGTG
AGTTAGCTCACTCATTAGGCACCCCAGGCTTTACACTTTATGCTTCCGGCTCGTATGTTGTGTGGAATTG
TGAGCGGATAACAATTTCACACAGGAAACAGCTATGACCATGATTACGCCAAGCGCGCAATTAACCCTCA
CTAAAGGGAACAAAAGCTGGAGCTGCAAGC
Features (pLannotate 1.2.2; 31 found; start..end, strand, type, name):
      5..231     +  promoter       RSV promoter: Rous sarcoma virus enhancer/promoter
    232..412     +  LTR            5' LTR (truncated): truncated 5' long terminal repeat (LTR) from HIV-1
    459..584     +  misc_feature   HIV-1 Ψ: packaging signal of human immunodeficiency virus type 1
    568..931     +  CDS            HIV-1 gag (fragment): gag protein from human immunodeficiency virus 1; gag
   1077..1310    +  misc_feature   RRE: The Rev response element (RRE) of HIV-1 allows for Rev-dependent mRNA export from the nucleus to the cytoplasm.
   1687..1713    +  CDS            Rev (fragment): human immunodeficiency virus 1 (HIV-1) Rev protein; rev; enhances nuclear export of unspliced and incompletely spliced viral mRNAs
   1720..1743    +  promoter       SV40 promoter (fragment): SV40 early promoter
   1744..1815    +  promoter       SV40 promoter (fragment): SV40 enhancer and early promoter
   1839..1974    +  rep_origin     SV40 ori: SV40 origin of replication
   2020..2616    +  CDS            PuroR (fragment): puromycin N-acetyltransferase; pac from Streptomyces; confers resistance to puromycin
   2665..2782    +  misc_feature   cPPT/CTS: central polypurine tract and central termination sequence of HIV-1
   2847..2913    +  CDS            small t antigen (fragment): SV40 (simian virus 40) small t antigen
   2920..4098    +  promoter       EF-1α promoter: strong constitutive promoter for human elongation factor EF-1α
   4169..4312    +  CDS            HOPX (fragment): HOP_HUMAN - Also known as HOD, HOP, LAGY, NECC1, OB1. Experimental evidence at protein level: Swiss-Prot protein existence level 1. Atypical homeodomain protein which does not bind DNA and is required to modulate cardiac growth and development. Acts via its interaction with SRF, thereby modulating the expression of SRF- dependent cardiac-specific genes and cardiac development. Prevents SRF- dependent transcription either by inhibiting SRF binding to DNA or by recruiting histone deacetylase (HDAC) proteins that prevent transcription by SRF. Overexpression causes cardiac hypertrophy (By similari
   4466..4519    +  promoter       U6 promoter (fragment): RNA polymerase III promoter for human U6 snRNA
   4561..5149    +  misc_feature   WPRE: woodchuck hepatitis virus posttranscriptional regulatory element
   5200..5219    +  misc_feature   cPPT/CTS (fragment): central polypurine tract and central termination sequence of HIV-1
   5221..5454    +  LTR            3' LTR (ΔU3): self-inactivating 3' long terminal repeat (LTR) from HIV-1
   5532..5653    +  polyA_signal   SV40 poly(A) signal: SV40 polyadenylation signal
   5693..5828    +  rep_origin     SV40 ori: SV40 origin of replication
   5849..5867    -  promoter       T7 promoter: promoter for bacteriophage T7 RNA polymerase
   5875..6030    +  CDS            lacZα (fragment): LacZα fragment of β-galactosidase; lacZ fragment
   6035..6463    +  rep_origin     f1 ori (sequence partly withheld): f1 bacteriophage origin of replication; arrow indicates direction of (+) strand synthesis
   6516..6620    +  promoter       AmpR promoter: bla
   6621..7481    +  CDS            AmpR: β-lactamase; bla; confers resistance to ampicillin, carbenicillin, and related antibiotics
   7652..8240    +  rep_origin     ori: high-copy-number ColE1/pMB1/pBR322/pUC origin of replication
   8423..8515    +  CDS            lacI (fragment): lac repressor; lacI; The lac repressor binds to the lac operator to inhibit transcription in E. coli. This inhibition can be relieved by adding lactose or isopropyl-β-D-thiogalactopyranoside (IPTG).
   8528..8549    +  protein_bind   CAP binding site: CAP binding activates transcription in the presence of cAMP. E. coli catabolite activator protein
   8564..8594    +  promoter       lac promoter: promoter for the E. coli lac operon
   8602..8618    +  protein_bind   lac operator: The lac repressor binds to the lac operator to inhibit transcription in E. coli. This inhibition can be relieved by adding lactose or isopropyl-β-D-thiogalactopyranoside (IPTG). lac repressor encoded by lacI
   8663..8681    +  promoter       T3 promoter: promoter for bacteriophage T3 RNA polymerase
