[The description below was written by a language model from this plasmid's Addgene catalogue record and pLannotate feature annotations shown in this document.]
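Description:
TFORF2119 is a lentiviral mammalian expression plasmid built on the pLX_TRC317 backbone, carrying the human HOPX open reading frame as one member of a barcoded transcription factor ORF collection. It is maintained in E. coli through a high-copy ColE1/pUC-type origin with ampicillin selection (AmpR). An f1 origin and remnants of a lac/T3/T7 cloning region are also present in the bacterial portion. The sequenced record is 8,704 nt, consistent with the stated backbone plus an insert of about 440 bp.

The viral portion has a third-generation, self-inactivating layout. An RSV promoter is fused to a truncated HIV-1 5' LTR and drives genomic RNA production in packaging cells. It is followed by the Ψ packaging signal with a gag fragment, the RRE for Rev-dependent export, a cPPT/CTS element, and a ΔU3 3' LTR with a downstream SV40 poly(A) signal.

Within the proviral region, an SV40 early promoter/origin drives puromycin N-acetyltransferase for selecting transduced cells. A separate EF-1α promoter drives the HOPX ORF, with a WPRE downstream to enhance transcript expression. HOPX is an atypical homeodomain protein that does not bind DNA and modulates SRF-dependent cardiac gene expression. The annotation tool matched only part of the insert to HOPX, which may reflect the particular isoform listed by the depositor.

According to the catalogue entry, each construct in the collection carries a unique 24-bp barcode. This barcode is not annotated in the feature table, and its position is not stated. The barcodes allow the overexpressed factor to be identified in pooled screens, such as those probing directed differentiation. The depositor notes that the plasmid may be prone to recombination.
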