Addgene plasmid #141930: TFORF2119
Purpose: Lentiviral vector for overexpressing transcription factor ORFs with unique 24-bp barcodes. Barcodes facilitate identification of transcription factors in pooled screens.
Depositing lab: Feng Zhang. Depositing organization: Broad Institute. Publication: A transcription factor atlas of directed differentiation. Joung J, Ma S, Tay T, Geiger-Schuller KR, Kirchgatterer PC, Verdine VK, Guo B, Arias-Garcia MA, Allen WE, Singh A, Kuksenko O, Abudayyeh OO, Gootenberg JS, Fu Z, Macrae RK, Buenrostro JD, Regev A, Zhang F. Cell. 2023 Jan 5;186(1):209-229.e26. doi: 10.1016/j.cell.2022.11.026. PubMed 36608654.
Backbone
  Vector backbone: pLX_TRC317
  Backbone manufacturer: Broad Institute Genetic Perturbation Platform
  Backbone size w/o insert (bp): 8264
  Vector type: Mammalian Expression, Lentiviral
  Selectable markers: Puromycin
Growth in bacteria
  Bacterial resistance: Ampicillin, 100 μg/mL
  Growth temperature: 37°C
  Growth strain: NEB Stable
  Copy number: High Copy
Gene/Insert
  Gene/Insert name: HOPX
  Species: H. sapiens (human)
  Insert size (bp): 440
  Entrez Gene: HOPX (a.k.a. CAMEO, HOD, HOP, LAGY, NECC1, OB1, SMAP31, TOTO)
  Promoter: EF1a
  Cloning method: Unknown
  Sequencing primers: 5′ GGGTGGAGACTGAAGTTAGGCCAG; 3′ CACATAGCGTAAAAGGAGCAACATAG
Terms and licenses: Academic/Nonprofit Terms; Industry Terms: Not Available to Industry
Depositor comments: NM_001145460,ENST00000554144 . The transcription factor ORF portion of this plasmid was synthesized by Genewiz. Please test multiple small colonies in case of plasmid recombination. To make this collection available in a timely manner, a portion of this collection was not fully sequenced by Addgene. If an Addgene verified full plasmid sequence is not available, please contact us prior to placing an order to request the full sequence.
How to cite: TFORF2119 was a gift from Feng Zhang (Addgene plasmid # 141930 ; http://n2t.net/addgene:141930 ; RRID:Addgene_141930)
