>Addgene plasmid #141930 | TFORF2119 | depositor partial sequence | sequence record 277927 | Insert
ACCGCCACCATGCTCATTTTCCTGGGCTGTTACAGAAGAAGACTGGAAGAGCGCGCAGGGACCATGTCGG
CGGAGACCGCGAGCGGCCCCACAGAGGACCAGGTGGAAATCCTGGAGTACAACTTCAACAAGGTCGACAA
GCACCCGGATTCCACCACGCTGTGCCTCATCGCGGCCGAGGCAGGCCTTTCCGAGGAGGAGACCCAGGGT
AGTGATTTGATCTCCAGGAGCAAAATATGGCACCCAGAAAGTAGCCCCCAAAGAGAAGGCTACCCCCATG
ATAGTCTGCCGTGCTTGGCTTTCGATTACTTTTCTCTACTGCCGCCCCAGTGTAAAGAAATGGTTTAGTA
ATGAACTAGTCCGTAACTTGAAAGTATTTCGATTTCTTGGCTTTATATATCTTGTGGAAAGGACGAGCCT
TGCTTCTAGTATTACAGACG
