>Addgene plasmid #141930 | TFORF2119 | depositor partial sequence | sequence record 277928 | Barcode
GCCTTGCTTCTAGTATTACAGACG
